>Addgene plasmid #29029 | pEMS1098 | addgene partial sequence | sequence record 41204 | pEMS1307-fwd 5'-ccgcacgtctaagaaaccat-3'
AAATAGGCGTATCACGAGGCCCTTTCGTCTTCAAGAATTAATTCCGATCATATTCAATAACCCTTAATGA
ATTCGAGCTCCTAGGCCGGCCAAAGCTGTAAAGCCCAAAGGGTAGAATCCTGTTAAAGTGAGCAGCTGAG
GACCTCTGGTAGTGGCCATTCAAGATCTTCTTGTCGGCTTTACGGGCCTGACTGTCGCCAGAACATTAAA
CTGACTTCCTTGTTGTTCTGCATTTGAGACCTATTTTGAACTTTAGTTTAATACAGACTTTTCTTTTACG
GTTCACATAGGGAGCCTTCAGAGGCTGGCTCTACAGTCTGTTCAATAAATGCGTAAAGCGGGGGTATTTC
TGGCATTTGAGGCTTTATATTTTAAATACACAAAGGCCCTAGGCAACATTAGGAACTAACAACCTGATAA
ATTCCAGTTTAAAAAAGTGCTGTTATGCTTGAGTTATAAACATTCTAGGTGCTGTGATTGCTGATTGTGG
ACGTGTGCTGGCTGTGGATTAGGATCACCTTGTATTTTGGGTGCTCATGTAATGGTGCAAGAGAGTCATC
CTCTCTCCTTCCTTCTCCCTCTGTTCTATGTGGCAACTTTTAGCCTGTGTATCTCCTGCCTTCGTGTCAT
TTTGCCAAAGCAAATTCTTTAGGGCTGGATAAAGAATAATGTGAAATCAATTTTAGGGAAATTGCTGTGG
GGCTGAGACAACCGCAGATCATGCTGACAGGTGCTCAGAGTTTAGTCCTTGGGTGCAAAGAGGGTTTTTC
CTCAAGTAGAAGAGCA
