>Addgene plasmid #29029 | pEMS1098 | addgene partial sequence | sequence record 42330 | CRE-R 5'-gcaaacggacagaagcattt-3'
ATCCCTGAACATGTCCATCAGGTTCTTGCGAACCTCATCACTCGTTGCATCGACCGGTAATGCAGGCAAA
TTTTGGTGTACGGTCAGTAAATTGGATAACTTGTACAGCTCGTCCATGCCGAGAGTGATCCCGGCGGCGG
TCACGAACTCCAGCAGGACCATGTGATCGCGCTTCTCGTTGGGGTCTTTGCTCAGGGCGGACTGGGTGCT
CAGGTAGTGGTTGTCGGGCAGCAGCACGGGGCCGTCGCCGATGGGGGTGTTCTGCTGGTAGTGGTCGGCG
AGCTGCACGCTGCCGTCCTCGATGTTGTGGCGGATCTTGAAGTTCACCTTGATGCCGTTCTTCTGCTTGT
CGGCCATGATATAGACGTTGTGGCTGTTGTAGTTGTACTCCAGCTTGTGCCCCAGGATGTTGCCGTCCTC
CTTGAAGTCGATGCCCTTCAGCTCGATGCGGTTCACCAGGGTGTCGCCCTCGAACTTCACCTCGGCGCGG
GTCTTGTAGTTGCCGTCGTCCTTGAAGAAGATGGTGCGCTCCTGGACGTAGCCTTCGGGCATGGCGGACT
TGAAGAAGTCGTGCTGCTTCATGTGGTCGGGGTAGCGGCTGAAGCACTGCACGCCGTAGGTCAGGGTGGT
CACGAGGGTGGGCCAGGGCACGGGCAGCTTGCCGGTGGTGCAGATGAACTTCAGGGTCAGCTTGCCGTAG
GTGGCATCGCCCTCGCCCTCGCCGGACACGCTGAACTTGTGGCCGTTTACGTCGCCGTCCAGCTCGACCA
GGATGGGCACCACCCC
