[The description below was written by a language model from this plasmid's Addgene catalogue record.]
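Description:
pEMS1098 is a Pleiades Promoter Project plasmid built on the large pEMS1302 backbone (about 17.5 kb without insert). It carries Ple202, a 3,124 bp human MiniPromoter designed from regulatory sequence of SLC6A5, the gene encoding the glycine transporter GlyT2 (solute carrier family 6, member 5). The MiniPromoter was cloned by restriction digestion between FseI and AscI sites, and the record does not say whether those sites survived cloning. The plasmid is maintained in E. coli as a high-copy construct under ampicillin selection. No feature table is provided, so the origin of replication and the other elements that make up the sizeable backbone are not stated.

Ple202 sits upstream of a backbone-encoded EGFP-Cre-NLS reporter. This fusion combines green fluorescence with a nuclear-targeted Cre recombinase. Cells in which the promoter is active could therefore be seen directly by EGFP, and Cre-mediated recombination of loxP-flanked targets could mark or modify them. MiniPromoters of this kind are compact assemblies of human regulatory regions intended to restrict transgene expression to particular brain regions or cell types. An SLC6A5-derived element would presumably be aimed at cells that express this transporter, though the record does not state the expected pattern. The depositor also notes that reporter expression under this MiniPromoter has not been tested, so its activity and specificity remain unvalidated. The construct is best regarded as a candidate tool for brain-selective expression studies, and it is distributed to academic and nonprofit users only.
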