Addgene plasmid #29029: pEMS1098
Purpose: Expression of the reporter gene under the control of the MiniPromoter in this plasmid has not been tested
Depositing lab: Elizabeth Simpson. Depositing organization: University of British Columbia. Publication: A regulatory toolbox of MiniPromoters to drive selective expression in the brain. Portales-Casamar E, Swanson DJ, Liu L, de Leeuw CN, Banks KG, Ho Sui SJ, Fulton DL, Ali J, Amirabbasi M, Arenillas DJ, Babyak N, Black SF, Bonaguro RJ, Brauer E, Candido TR, Castellarin M, Chen J, Chen Y, Cheng JC, Chopra V, Docking TR, Dreolini L, D'Souza CA, Flynn EK, Glenn R, Hatakka K, Hearty TG, Imanian B, Jiang S, Khorasan-zadeh S, Komljenovic I, Laprise S, Liao NY, Lim JS, Lithwick S, Liu F, Liu J, Lu M, McConechy M, McLeod AJ, Milisavljevic M, Mis J, O'Connor K, Palma B, Palmquist DL, Schmouth JF, Swanson MI, Tam B, Ticoll A, Turner JL, Varhol R, Vermeulen J, Watkins RF, Wilson G, Wong BK, Wong SH, Wong TY, Yang GS, Ypsilanti AR, Jones SJ, Holt RA, Goldowitz D, Wasserman WW, Simpson EM. Proc Natl Acad Sci U S A. 2010 Sep 21. 107(38):16589-94. 10.1073/pnas.1009158107 PubMed 20807748.
Backbone
  Vector backbone: pEMS1302
  Backbone size w/o insert (bp): 17451
  Vector type: Pleiades Promoter Project [sic, Pleaides Plieades]
Growth in bacteria
  Bacterial resistance: Ampicillin, 100 μg/mL
  Growth temperature: 37°C
  Growth strain: DH5alpha
  Growth instructions: DH10B
  Copy number: High Copy
Gene/Insert
  Gene/Insert name: Ple202 (alt names: SLC6A5; solute carrier family 6, member 5)
  Species: H. sapiens (human)
  Insert size (bp): 3124
  Entrez Gene: SLC6A5 (a.k.a. GLYT-2, GLYT2, HKPX3, NET1)
  Tag / fusion protein: EGFP-Cre-NLS (C terminal on backbone)
  Cloning method: Restriction Enzyme; 5′ cloning site FseI (unknown if destroyed); 3′ cloning site AscI (unknown if destroyed)
  Sequencing primers: 5′ Unknown
Terms and licenses: Academic/Nonprofit Terms; Industry Terms: Not Available to Industry
How to cite: pEMS1098 was a gift from Elizabeth Simpson (Addgene plasmid # 29029 ; http://n2t.net/addgene:29029 ; RRID:Addgene_29029)
